>Addgene plasmid #168716 | pDONR223 HCoV-OC43 NSP10_stop | depositor partial sequence | sequence record 326925 | Inserted CDS with Stop codon
ATGGCTGGAACTGCTACTGAATATGCTTCCAACTCATCTATATTGTCTTTATGTGCGTTTTCTGTAGATC
CTAAGAAAACGTATTTAGATTTTATACAACAAGGAGGAACACCTATTGCCAATTGTGTTAAAATGTTGTG
TGACCATGCTGGTACCGGTATGGCCATTACTGTTAAACCCGATGCTACCACTAGTCAGGATTCATATGGT
GGTGCGTCTGTTTGTATATATTGCCGCGCACGAGTTGAACACCCAGATGTTGATGGGTTGTGCAAATTAC
GCGGCAAGTTTGTACAAGTGCCTGTAGGTATAAAAGATCCTGTGTCTTATGTTTTGACACATGATGTTTG
TCGAGTTTGTGGATTTTGGCGGGATGGAAGTTGTTCATGTGTTAGCACTGACACTACTGTTCAATAA
