[The description below was written by a language model from this plasmid's Addgene catalogue record.]
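Description:
pDONR223 HCoV-OC43 NSP10_stop is a Gateway-compatible Entry clone built on the pDONR223 donor backbone (listed as about 5 kb without insert) and propagated in standard E. coli cloning strains under spectinomycin selection. The record gives no feature table, and the copy number is listed as unknown, so the origin of replication and other backbone elements are not explicitly documented here. As a Gateway Entry vector, the insert would be expected to sit between attL recombination sites generated by the BP reaction that introduced it. M13 forward and reverse primer sites flanking the insert are recorded for sequence verification.

The payload is a 411 bp open reading frame encoding NSP10, a non-structural protein of the human coronavirus OC43, which in the virus is released by proteolytic processing of the ORF1ab replicase polyprotein. The "_stop" suffix in the name indicates a version that retains a terminal stop codon, which suits native or N-terminally tagged expression rather than C-terminal fusions. Entry clones of this type carry no promoter for expressing the insert. The ORF is instead meant to be transferred by LR recombination into Destination vectors that supply the promoter, tags and host-specific elements needed for a given assay.

The plasmid belongs to a collection of human coronavirus protein-coding sequences assembled as a flexible, multipurpose Entry clone resource. Such a collection lets viral ORFs be shuttled into different expression systems for applications such as protein interaction mapping or functional studies, although the record does not name a particular downstream use for this clone.
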