Addgene plasmid #168716: pDONR223 HCoV-OC43 NSP10_stop
Purpose: Gateway-compatible Entry vector
Depositing lab: Fritz Roth. Depositing organization: Sinai Health System. Publication: A resource of human coronavirus protein-coding sequences in a flexible, multipurpose Gateway Entry clone collection. Weller B, Lin CW, Pogoutse O, Sauer M, Marin-de la Rosa N, Strobel A, Young V, Knapp JJ, Rayhan A, Falter C, Kim DK, Roth FP, Falter-Braun P. G3 (Bethesda). 2023 Jul 5;13(7):jkad105. doi: 10.1093/g3journal/jkad105. PubMed 37267226.
Backbone
  Vector backbone: pDONR223
  Backbone manufacturer: Rual et al, Genome Res. 14:2128-2135, 2004.
  Backbone size w/o insert (bp): 5005
  Vector type: Other
Growth in bacteria
  Bacterial resistance: Spectinomycin, 50 μg/mL
  Growth temperature: 37°C
  Growth strain: DH5alpha
  Copy number: Unknown
Gene/Insert
  Gene/Insert name: NSP10
  Species: Other
  Insert size (bp): 411
  Entrez Gene: ORF1ab (a.k.a. EYW02_gp1)
  Cloning method: Gateway Cloning
  Sequencing primers: 5′ m13-For; 3′ m13-Rev
Resource information
  A portion of this plasmid was derived from a plasmid made by: Falter-Braun Lab
Terms and licenses: Academic/Nonprofit Terms; Industry Terms
How to cite: pDONR223 HCoV-OC43 NSP10_stop was a gift from Fritz Roth (Addgene plasmid # 168716 ; http://n2t.net/addgene:168716 ; RRID:Addgene_168716)
